>Addgene plasmid #157565 | pD649-HAsp-MDGA2-COMP5AP-AviTag-9xHis | depositor full sequence | sequence record 304239 | Full Sequence
TTTCAATATTATTGAAGCATTTATCAGGGTTATTGTCTCATGAGCGGATACATATTTGAATGTATTTAGA
AAAATAAACAAATAGGGGTCAGTGTTACAACCAATTAACCAATTCTGAACATTATCGCGAGCCCATTTAT
ACCTGAATATGGCTCATAACACCCCTTGCTCATGACCAAAATCCCTTAACGTGAGTTACGCGCGCGTCGT
TCCACTGAGCGTCAGACCCCGTAGAAAAGATCAAAGGATCTTCTTGAGATCCTTTTTTTCTGCGCGTAAT
CTGCTGCTTGCAAACAAAAAAACCACCGCTACCAGCGGTGGTTTGTTTGCCGGATCAAGAGCTACCAACT
CTTTTTCCGAAGGTAACTGGCTTCAGCAGAGCGCAGATACCAAATACTGTTCTTCTAGTGTAGCCGTAGT
TAGCCCACCACTTCAAGAACTCTGTAGCACCGCCTACATACCTCGCTCTGCTAATCCTGTTACCAGTGGC
TGCTGCCAGTGGCGATAAGTCGTGTCTTACCGGGTTGGACTCAAGACGATAGTTACCGGATAAGGCGCAG
CGGTCGGGCTGAACGGGGGGTTCGTGCACACAGCCCAGCTTGGAGCGAACGACCTACACCGAACTGAGAT
ACCTACAGCGTGAGCTATGAGAAAGCGCCACGCTTCCCGAAGGGAGAAAGGCGGACAGGTATCCGGTAAG
CGGCAGGGTCGGAACAGGAGAGCGCACGAGGGAGCTTCCAGGGGGAAACGCCTGGTATCTTTATAGTCCT
GTCGGGTTTCGCCACCTCTGACTTGAGCGTCGATTTTTGTGATGCTCGTCAGGGGGGCGGAGCCTATGGA
AAAACGCCAGCAACGCGGCCTTTTTACGGTTCCTGGCCTTTTGCTGGCCTTTTGCTCACATGTTCTTTCC
TGCGTTATCCCCTGATTCTGTGGATAACCGTATTACCGCCTTTGAGTGAGCTGATACCGCTCGCCGCAGC
CGAACGACCGAGCGCAGCGAGTCAGTGAGCGAGGAAGCGGAAGGCGAGAGTAGGGAACTGCCAGGCATCA
AACTAAGCAGAAGGCCCCTGACGGATGGCCTTTTTGCGTTTCTACAAACTCTTTCTGTGTTGTAAAACGA
CGGCCAGTCTTAAGCTCGGGCCCCCTGGGCGGTTCTGATAACGAGTAATCGTTAATCCGCAAATAACGTA
AAAACCCGCTTCGGCGGGTTTTTTTATGGGGGGAGTTTAGGGAAAGAGCATTTGTCAGAATATTTAAGGG
CGCCTGTCACTTTGCTTGATATATGAGAATTATTTAACCTTATAAATGAGAAAAAAGCAACGCACTTTAA
ATAAGATACGTTGCTTTTTCGATTGATGAACACCTATAATTAAACTATTCATCTATTATTTATGATTTTT
TGTATATACAATATTTCTAGTTTGTTAAAGAGAATTAAGAAAATAAATCTCGAAAATAATAAAGGGAAAA
TCAGTTTTTGATATCAAAATTATACATGTCAACGATAATACAAAATATAATACAAACTATAAGATGTTAT
CAGTATTTATTATCATTTAGAATAAATTTTGTGTCGCCCTTAATTGTGAGCGGATAACAATTACGAGCTT
CATGCACAGTGGCGTTGACTCAATATTGGCCATTAGCCATATTATTCATTGGTTATATAGCATAAATCAA
TATTGGCTATTGGCCATTGCATACGTTGTATCTATATCATAATATGTACATTTATATTGGCTCATGTCCA
ATATGACCGCCATGTTGGCATTGATTATTGACTAGTTATTAATAGTAATCAATTACGGGGTCATTAGTTC
ATAGCCCATATATGGAGTTCCGCGTTACATAACTTACGGTAAATGGCCCGCCTGGCTGACCGCCCAACGA
CCCCCGCCCATTGACGTCAATAATGACGTATGTTCCCATAGTAACGCCAATAGGGACTTTCCATTGACGT
CAATGGGTGGAGTATTTACGGTAAACTGCCCACTTGGCAGTACATCAAGTGTATCATATGCCAAGTACGC
CCCCTATTGACGTCAATGACGGTAAATGGCCCGCCTGGCATTATGCCCAGTACATGACCTTATGGGACTT
TCCTACTTGGCAGTACATCTACGTATTAGTCATCGCTATTACCATGGTGATGCGGTTTTGGCAGTACATC
AATGGGCGTGGATAGCGGTTTGACTCACGGGGATTTCCAAGTCTCCACCCCATTGACGTCAATGGGAGTT
TGTTTTGGCACCAAAATCAACGGGACTTTCCAAAATGTCGTAACAACTCCGCCCCATTGACGCAAATGGG
CGGTAGGCGTGTACGGTGGGAGGTCTATATAAGCAGAGCTCGTTTAGTGAACCGTCAGATCGCCTGGAGA
CGCCATCCACGCTGTTTTGACCTCCATAGAAGACACCGGGACCGATCCAGCCTCCGCGGCCGGGAACGGT
GCATTGGAACGCGGATTCCCCGTGCCAAGAGTGACGTAAGTACCGCCTATAGAGTCTATAGGCCCACCCC
CTTGGCTTCGTTAGAACGCGGCTACAATTAATACATAACCTTATGTATCATACACATACGATTTAGGTGA
CACTATAGAATAACATCCACTTTGCCTTTCTCTCCACAGGTGTCCACTCCCAGGTCCAACTGCACCTCGG
TTCTATCGAAAACGCGCCTGCTAGCGCCACCATGAAGACCATCATTGCCCTGAGCTACATCTTCTGCCTG
GTGTTCGCTGCGGCCGCCACAGTTAGAATCGTGCATTCTGGCCTGGCCTGCAACATCGAGGAAGAACGGT
ACAGCGAGAGAGTGTACACCATCAGAGAGGGCGAGACACTGGAACTGACCTGCCTGGTTACCGGCCATCC
TCGGCCTCAGATCAGATGGACAAAGACAGCCGGCAGCGCCAGCGACAGATTCCAGGATAGCAGCGTGTTC
AACGAAACCCTGCGGATCACCAACATCCAGCGGCATCAAGGCGGACGGTACTACTGCAAGGCCGAGAATG
GACTGGGCAGCCCTGCCATCAAGAGCATCAGAGTGGACGTGTACTACCTGGACGACCCCGTGGTTACAGT
GCACCAGTCTATCGGCGAGGCCAAAGAGCAGTTCTACTACGAGCGGACCGTGTTCCTGAGATGCGTGGCC
AACAGCAATCCTCCTGTGCGGTACTCTTGGCGGAGAGGCCAAGAAGTTCTGCTGCAGGGCTCTGACAAAG
GCGTGGAAATCTACGAGCCATTCTTCACCCAAGGCGAGACAAAGATCCTGAAGCTGAAGAACCTGCGGCC
TCAGGACTACGCCAACTACTCCTGTATTGCCAGCGTGCGGAACGTGTGCAACATCCCCGATAAGATGGTG
TCCTTCCGGCTGAGCAACAAGACCGCCTCTCCTAGCATCAAGCTGCTGGTGGACGATCCCATCGTGGTCA
ATCCTGGCGAGGCTATCACCCTCGTGTGTGTGACAACAGGCGGAGAGCCTGCTCCTAGCCTGACATGGGT
CCGAAGCTTTGGCACCCTGCCTGAGAAAACCGTGCTGAATGGCGGCACCCTGACAATCCCAGCCATCACC
TCTGATGACGCCGGCACCTACAGCTGCATTGCCAACAACAACGTGGGCAACCCCGCCAAGAAAAGCACCA
ATATCATCGTGCGGGCCCTGAAGAAGGGCAGATTCTGGATCACCCCTGATCCTTACCACAAGGACGACAA
TATCCAGATCGGCCGGGAAGTGAAGATCAGCTGCCAGGTGGAAGCCGTGCCTAGCGAGGAACTGACATTC
AGCTGGTTCAAGAACGGCAGACCCCTGAGAAGCAGCGAGCGGATGGTCATCACCCAGACCGATCCTGATG
TGTCCCCTGGCACCACCAACCTGGACATCATCGACCTGAAGTTCACCGACTTCGGCACCTATACCTGTGT
GGCCAGCCTGAAAGGCGGCGGAATCAGCGACATCAGCATCGACGTGAACATCAGCAGCAGCACCGTGCCT
CCAAACCTGACCGTGCCGCAAGAGAAGTCTCCTCTGGTCACAAGAGAAGGCGACACCATCGAGCTGCAGT
GTCAAGTGACCGGCAAGCCCAAGCCTATCATCCTGTGGTCCAGAGCCGACAAAGAGGTGGCCATGCCAGA
TGGCAGCATGCAGATGGAAAGCTACGACGGCACACTGCGGATCGTGAACGTGTCCAGAGAAATGAGCGGC
ATGTACCGGTGCCAGACCAGCCAGTACAACGGCTTTAACGTGAAGCCCCGGGAAGCCCTGGTGCAGCTGA
TTGTGCAATATCCTCCTGCCGTGGAACCCGCCTTCCTGGAAATCAGACAGGGCCAAGACCGCAGCGTGAC
CATGAGCTGTAGAGTGCTGCGGGCCTATCCTATCCGGGTGCTGACATATGAGTGGCGCCTGGGCAACAAA
CTGCTGAGAACCGGCCAGTTCGACTCTCAAGAGTACACCGAGTACGCCGTGAAGTCCCTGAGCAACGAGA
ACTACGGCGTGTACAACTGCAGCATCATCAACGAGGCTGGCGCCGGAAGATGCAGCTTTCTGGTCACCGG
AAAGGCCTACGCTCCCGAGTTTTACTACGACACCTACAATCCCGTGTGGCAGAACCGGCACCGGGTGTAC
AGTTACAGCCTGCAGTGGACCCAGATGAACCCCGACGCCGTGGATAGGATCGTGGCCTATAGACTGGGCA
TTAGACAGGCCGGACAGCAGCGTTGGTGGGAGCAAGAGATCAAGATCAACGGGAACATCCAGAAGGGCGA
GCTGATCACCTACAACCTGACAGAGCTGATTAAGCCCGAGGCCTACGAAGTGCGGCTGACCCCTCTGACC
AAGTTTGGCGAGGGCGACAGCACCATTAGAGTGATCAAGTACAGCGCCCCTGTGAACCCTCACCTGAGAG
AGTTCCACTGCGGCTTCGAGGACGGCAACATCTGCCTGTTCACCCAGGACGACACCGACAACTTCGACTG
GACCAAGCAGAGCACCGCCACCAGAAACACCAAGTACACCCCTAACACAGGCCCCAACGCCGACAGAAGC
GGCAGCAAAGAGGGCTTCTACATGTACATCGAGACAAGCAGACCCCGGCTGGAAGGCGAGAAAGCCAGAC
TGCTGAGCCCCGTGTTTTCTATCGCCCCTAAGAACCCTTACGGCCCCACCAATACCGCCTACTGCTTCTC
CTTCTTCTACCATATGTACGGCCAGCACATCGGAGTGCTGAACGTGTACCTGAGACTGAAGGGCCAGACA
ACCATCGAGAACCCTCTGTGGTCTAGCAGCGGCAACAAAGGCCAGAGATGGAACGAGGCCCATGTGAACA
TCTACCCCATCACCAGCTTCCAGCTGATTTTCGAGGGCATCAGAGGCCCTGGCATCGAGGGCGATATTGC
CATCGACGACGTGTCCATTGCCGAGGGCGAGTGTGCCAAACAGGATCTGGCCACCAAGAATGGCGCGCCG
GAAGATCAAGTTGATCCAAGATTGATTGATGGCAAGGGCGGATCTCTGGAGGTGCTGTTCCAGGGACCAG
GCGGAAGCGGCAATCCCGGCGGCGATCTGGCCCCCCAGATGCTGCGCGAGCTGCAGGAGACCAATGCCGC
CCTGCAGGACGTGCGCGAGCTGCTGCGCCACCGCGTGAAGGAGATCACCTTCCTGAAGAACACCGTGATG
GAGTGCGACGCCTGCGGTATGCAGCCCTCTAGAGGCTCCGGCTCCATCATCCCAGTTGAGGAGGAGAACC
CGGACTTCTGGAACCGCGAGGCAGCCGAGGCCCTGGGTGCCGCCAAGAAGCTGCAGCCTGCACAGACAGC
CGCCAAGAACCTCATCATCTTCCTGGGCGATGGGATGGGGGTGTCTACGGTGACAGCTGCCAGGATCCTA
AAAGGGCAGAAGAAGGACAAACTGGGGCCTGAGATACCCCTGGCCATGGACCGCTTCCCATATGTGGCTC
TGTCCAAGACATACAATGTAGACAAACATGTGCCAGACAGTGGAGCCACAGCCACGGCCTACCTGTGCGG
GGTCAAGGGCAACTTCCAGACCATTGGCTTGAGTGCAGCCGCCCGCTTTAACCAGTGCAACACGACACGC
GGCAACGAGGTCATCTCCGTGATGAATCGGGCCAAGAAAGCAGGGAAGTCAGTGGGAGTGGTAACCACCA
CACGAGTGCAGCACGCCTCGCCAGCCGGCACCTACGCCCACACGGTGAACCGCAACTGGTACTCGGACGC
CGACGTGCCTGCCTCGGCCCGCCAGGAGGGGTGCCAGGACATCGCTACGCAGCTCATCTCCAACATGGAC
ATTGACGTGATCCTAGGTGGAGGCCGAAAGTACATGTTTCGCATGGGAACCCCAGACCCTGAGTACCCAG
ATGACTACAGCCAAGGTGGGACCAGGCTGGACGGGAAGAATCTGGTGCAGGAATGGCTGGCGAAGCGCCA
GGGTGCCCGGTATGTGTGGAACCGCACTGAGCTCATGCAGGCTTCCCTGGACCCGTCTGTGACCCATCTC
ATGGGTCTCTTTGAGCCTGGAGACATGAAATACGAGATCCACCGAGACTCCACACTGGACCCCTCCCTGA
TGGAGATGACAGAGGCTGCCCTGCGCCTGCTGAGCAGGAACCCCCGCGGCTTCTTCCTCTTCGTGGAGGG
TGGTCGCATCGACCATGGTCATCATGAAAGCAGGGCTTACCGGGCACTGACTGAGACGATCATGTTCGAC
GACGCCATTGAGAGGGCGGGCCAGCTCACCAGCGAGGAGGACACGCTGAGCCTCGTCACTGCCGACCACT
CCCACGTCTTCTCCTTCGGAGGCTACCCCCTGCGAGGGAGCTCCATCTTCGGGCTGGCCCCTGGCAAGGC
CCGGGACAGGAAGGCCTACACGGTCCTCCTATACGGAAACGGTCCAGGCTATGTGCTCAAGGACGGCGCC
CGGCCGGATGTTACCGAGAGCGAGAGCGGGAGCCCCGAGTATCGGCAGCAGTCAGCAGTGCCCCTGGACG
AAGAGACCCACGCAGGCGAGGACGTGGCGGTGTTCGCGCGCGGCCCGCAGGCGCACCTGGTTCACGGCGT
GCAGGAGCAGACCTTCATAGCGCACGTCATGGCCTTCGCCGCCTGCCTGGAGCCCTACACCGCCTGCGAC
CTGGCGCCCCCCGCCGGCACCACCGACGCCGCGCACCCGGGTGGCGGAGGACTGAACGACATCTTCGAGG
CTCAGAAAATCGAATGGCACGAACATCACCATCACCATCACCATCACCATTAAGGCCGGCCTGTAGTCAC
TGGCACAACGCGTTACCCGGTAAGCCAATCGGGTATACACGGTCGTCATACTGCAGACAGGGTTCTTCTA
CTTTGCAAGATAGTCTTGAGTAGTAAAATAAATAGATAGAGAAAATCAGCCTCGACTGTGCCTTCTAGTT
GCCAGCCATCTGTTGTTTGCCCCTCCCCCGTGCCTTCCTTGACCCTGGAAGGTGCCACTCCCACTGTCCT
TTCCTAATAAAATGAGGAAATTGCATCACAACACTCAACCCTATCTCGGTCTATTCTTTTGATTTATAAG
GGATTTTGCCGATTTCGGCCTATTGGTTAAAAAATGAGCTGATTTAACAAAAATTTAACGCGAATTAATT
CTGTGGAATGTGTGTCAGTTAGGGTGTGGAAAGTCCCCAGGCTCCCCAGCAGGCAGAAGTATGCAAAGCA
TGCATCTCAATTAGTCAGCAACCAGGTGTGGAAAGTCCCCAGGCTCCCCAGCAGGCAGAAGTATGCAAAG
CATGCATCTCAATTAGTCAGCAACCATAGTCCCGCCCCTAACTCCGCCCATCCCGCCCCTAACTCCGCCC
AGTTCCGCCCATTCTCCGCCCCATGGCTGACTAATTTTTTTTATTTATGCAGAGGCCGAGGCCGCCTCTG
CCTCTGAGCTATTCCAGAAGTAGTGAGGAGGCTTTTTTGGAGGCCTAGGCTTTTGCAAAAAGCTCCCGGG
AGCTTGTATATCCATTTTCGGATCTGATCAGCACGTGTTGACAATTAATCATCGGCATAGTATATCGGCA
TAGTATAATACGACAAGGTGAGGAACTAAACCATGACCGAGTACAAGCCCACGGTGCGCCTCGCCACCCG
CGACGACGTCCCCAGGGCCGTACGCACCCTCGCCGCCGCGTTCGCCGACTACCCCGCCACGCGCCACACC
GTCGATCCGGACCGCCACATCGAGCGGGTCACCGAGCTGCAAGAACTCTTCCTCACGCGCGTCGGGCTCG
ACATCGGCAAGGTGTGGGTCGCGGACGACGGCGCCGCGGTGGCGGTCTGGACCACGCCGGAGAGCGTCGA
AGCGGGGGCGGTGTTCGCCGAGATCGGCCCGCGCATGGCCGAGTTGAGCGGTTCCCGGCTGGCCGCGCAG
CAACAGATGGAAGGCCTCCTGGCGCCGCACCGGCCCAAGGAGCCCGCGTGGTTCCTGGCCACCGTCGGCG
TCTCGCCCGACCACCAGGGCAAGGGTCTGGGCAGCGCCGTCGTGCTCCCCGGAGTGGAGGCGGCCGAGCG
CGCCGGGGTGCCCGCCTTCCTGGAGACATCCGCGCCCCGCAACCTCCCCTTCTACGAGCGGCTCGGCTTC
ACCGTCACCGCCGACGTCGAGGTGCCCGAAGGACCGCGCACCTGGTGCATGACCCGCAAGCCCGGTGCCT
GACACGTGCTACGAGATTTCGATTCCACCGCCGCCTTCTATGAAAGGTTGGGCTTCGGAATCGTTTTCCG
GGACGCCGGCTGGATGATCCTCCAGCGCGGGGATCTCATGCTGGAGTTCTTCGCCCACCCCAACTTGTTT
ATTGCAGCTTATAATGGTTACAAATAAAGCAATAGCATCACAAATTTCACAAATAAAGCATTTTTTTCAC
TGCATTCTAGTTGTGGTTTGTCCAAACTCATCAATGTATCTTATCATGTCTGTATACCGTCGACCTCTAG
CTAGAGCTTGGCGTAATCATGGTCATTACCAATGCTTAATCAGTGAGGCACCTATCTCAGCGATCTGTCT
ATTTCGTTCATCCATAGTTGCCTGACTCCCCGTCGTGTAGATAACTACGATACGGGAGGGCTTACCATCT
GGCCCCAGCGCTGCGATGATACCGCGAGAACCACGCTCACCGGCTCCGGATTTATCAGCAATAAACCAGC
CAGCCGGAAGGGCCGAGCGCAGAAGTGGTCCTGCAACTTTATCCGCCTCCATCCAGTCTATTAATTGTTG
CCGGGAAGCTAGAGTAAGTAGTTCGCCAGTTAATAGTTTGCGCAACGTTGTTGCCATCGCTACAGGCATC
GTGGTGTCACGCTCGTCGTTTGGTATGGCTTCATTCAGCTCCGGTTCCCAACGATCAAGGCGAGTTACAT
GATCCCCCATGTTGTGCAAAAAAGCGGTTAGCTCCTTCGGTCCTCCGATCGTTGTCAGAAGTAAGTTGGC
CGCAGTGTTATCACTCATGGTTATGGCAGCACTGCATAATTCTCTTACTGTCATGCCATCCGTAAGATGC
TTTTCTGTGACTGGTGAGTACTCAACCAAGTCATTCTGAGAATAGTGTATGCGGCGACCGAGTTGCTCTT
GCCCGGCGTCAATACGGGATAATACCGCGCCACATAGCAGAACTTTAAAAGTGCTCATCATTGGAAAACG
TTCTTCGGGGCGAAAACTCTCAAGGATCTTACCGCTGTTGAGATCCAGTTCGATGTAACCCACTCGTGCA
CCCAACTGATCTTCAGCATCTTTTACTTTCACCAGCGTTTCTGGGTGAGCAAAAACAGGAAGGCAAAATG
CCGCAAAAAAGGGAATAAGGGCGACACGGAAATGTTGAATACTCATATTCTTCCTT
Features (pLannotate 1.2.2; 24 found; start..end, strand, type, name):
    119..143     -  CDS            KanR (fragment): aminoglycoside phosphotransferase; aph(3')-Ia; confers resistance to kanamycin
    254..842     +  rep_origin     ori: high-copy-number ColE1/pMB1/pBR322/pUC origin of replication
   1067..1084    +  terminator     rrnB T2 terminator (fragment): transcription terminator T2 from the E. coli rrnB gene
   1109..1128    -  CDS            lacZα (fragment): LacZα fragment of β-galactosidase; lacZ fragment
   1584..1600    +  protein_bind   lac operator: The lac repressor binds to the lac operator to inhibit transcription in E. coli. This inhibition can be relieved by adding lactose or isopropyl-β-D-thiogalactopyranoside (IPTG). lac repressor encoded by lacI
   1843..2146    +  enhancer       CMV enhancer: human cytomegalovirus immediate early enhancer
   2147..2350    +  promoter       CMV promoter: human cytomegalovirus (CMV) immediate early promoter
   2486..2529    +  intron         CMV intron (fragment): modified intron A from human cytomegalovirus
   2581..2599    +  promoter       SP6 promoter: promoter for bacteriophage SP6 RNA polymerase
   2603..2640    +  CDS            IgH signal sequence (fragment): signal sequence from the mouse immunoglobulin heavy chain variable region
   2740..5451    +  CDS            MDGA2 (fragment): MDGA2_HUMAN - Also known as MAMDC1. Experimental evidence at protein level: Swiss-Prot protein existence level 1. May be involved in cell-cell interactions. From Homo sapiens (Human).
   5548..5727    +  CDS            Comp (fragment): COMP_RAT - Experimental evidence at protein level: Swiss-Prot protein existence level 1. May play a role in the structural integrity of cartilage via its interaction with other extracellular matrix proteins such as the collagens and fibronectin. Can mediate the interaction of chondrocytes with the cartilage extracellular matrix through interaction with cell surface integrin receptors. Could play a role in the pathogenesis of osteoarthritis. Potent suppressor of apoptosis in both primary chondrocytes and transformed cells. Suppresses apoptosis by blocking the activation of caspase-3 and by indu
   5715..7167    +  CDS            SEAP (fragment): secreted alkaline phosphatase from human placenta The natural enzyme has a C-terminal transmembrane sequence that is replaced by a GPI anchor.
   7192..7233    +  CDS            AviTag™ (fragment): peptide tag that allows for enzymatic biotinylation
   7237..7260    +  CDS            8xHis: 8xHis affinity tag
   7406..7517    +  polyA_signal   bGH poly(A) signal: bovine growth hormone polyadenylation signal
   7518..7626    +  rep_origin     f1 ori (fragment): f1 bacteriophage origin of replication; arrow indicates direction of (+) strand synthesis
   7640..7969    +  promoter       SV40 promoter: SV40 enhancer and early promoter
   8017..8064    +  promoter       EM7 promoter: synthetic bacterial promoter&nbsp
   8083..8682    +  CDS            PuroR (fragment): puromycin N-acetyltransferase; pac from Streptomyces; confers resistance to puromycin
   8692..8817    +  CDS            ble (fragment): BLE_KLEPN - Experimental evidence at protein level: Swiss-Prot protein existence level 1. Binding protein with a strong affinity to the bleomycin family of antibiotics. Binds to CL990; an antimitotic-antibiotic compound. From Klebsiella pneumoniae.
   8812..8933    +  polyA_signal   SV40 poly(A) signal: SV40 polyadenylation signal
   8986..9846    -  CDS            AmpR: β-lactamase; bla; confers resistance to ampicillin, carbenicillin, and related antibiotics
   9849..89      -  promoter       AmpR promoter (fragment) (across the origin): bla
