[The description below was written by a language model from this plasmid's Addgene catalogue record and pLannotate feature annotations shown in this document.]
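Description:
pD649-HAsp-MDGA2-COMP5AP-AviTag-9xHis is a mammalian expression plasmid (9,856 nt in the depositor's full sequence) built on the pD649 backbone for producing a secreted, multimerised form of the human MDGA2 extracellular domain. It is maintained in E. coli as a high-copy plasmid through a ColE1/pUC-type origin and selected with ampicillin via a complete β-lactamase gene. Short annotated fragments of KanR, lacZα, an rrnB terminator and f1 ori appear to be backbone remnants rather than functional parts. The depositor notes that some plasmids in this collection may carry an IS4-like transposase upstream of the CMV promoter, but none is annotated in this feature table.

Expression is driven by the CMV immediate-early enhancer and promoter, followed by a CMV intron A fragment. An SP6 promoter lies just upstream of the coding region and could support in vitro transcription. The open reading frame begins with a signal peptide, which the plasmid name calls HAsp and the annotation software matches partially to an immunoglobulin heavy chain signal sequence. It continues with the roughly 2.7 kb MDGA2 ectodomain, cloned between preserved NotI and AscI sites, and runs into the backbone-encoded C-terminal module. That module consists of the coiled-coil region of rat COMP, which drives pentamer assembly, human placental alkaline phosphatase as an enzymatic reporter, an AviTag for site-specific enzymatic biotinylation, and a polyhistidine tag (9xHis by name, annotated as 8xHis) for affinity purification. A bGH polyadenylation signal terminates the transcript.

A separate SV40/EM7-driven cassette carries a puromycin N-acetyltransferase sequence, annotated as a fragment, with an SV40 poly(A) signal, which may allow selection of transfected mammalian cells. The high-avidity, enzymatically detectable pentameric protein suits screening for cell-surface protein–protein interactions, consistent with the associated human IgSF interactome study.
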