Addgene plasmid #157565: pD649-HAsp-MDGA2-COMP5AP-AviTag-9xHis
Purpose: Mammalian expression of cell-surface protein extracellular domain fused to COMP5AP-AviTag-9xHis. Protein is secreted from cells.
Depositing lab: Chris Garcia. Depositing organization: Stanford University. Publication: A Human IgSF Cell-Surface Interactome Reveals a Complex Network of Protein-Protein Interactions. Wojtowicz WM, Vielmetter J, Fernandes RA, Siepe DH, Eastman CL, Chisholm GB, Cox S, Klock H, Anderson PW, Rue SM, Miller JJ, Glaser SM, Bragstad ML, Vance J, Lam AW, Lesley SA, Zinn K, Garcia KC. Cell. 2020 Aug 20;182(4):1027-1043.e17. doi: 10.1016/j.cell.2020.07.025. PubMed 32822567.
Backbone
  Vector backbone: pD649
  Backbone size w/o insert (bp): 7153
  Vector type: Mammalian Expression
Growth in bacteria
  Bacterial resistance: Ampicillin, 100 μg/mL
  Growth temperature: 37°C
  Growth strain: DH5alpha
  Copy number: High Copy
Gene/Insert
  Gene/Insert name: MDGA2
  Species: H. sapiens (human)
  Insert size (bp): 2703
  Entrez Gene: MDGA2 (a.k.a. MAMDC1, c14_5286)
  Promoter: CMV/SP6
  Tag / fusion protein: COMP5AP-AviTag-9xHis (C terminal on backbone)
  Cloning method: Restriction Enzyme; 5′ cloning site GCGGCCGC (not destroyed); 3′ cloning site GGCGCGCC (not destroyed)
  Sequencing primers: 5′ ATTTAGGTGACACTATAG; 3′ CGTCGCACTCCATCACGGTG
Resource information
  A portion of this plasmid was derived from a plasmid made by: synthesis by ThermoFisher
Terms and licenses: Academic/Nonprofit Terms; Industry Terms: Not Available to Industry
Depositor comments: Some plasmids in this collection may have an IS4-like element ISVsa5 family transposase upstream of the CMV promoter.
How to cite: pD649-HAsp-MDGA2-COMP5AP-AviTag-9xHis was a gift from Chris Garcia (Addgene plasmid # 157565 ; http://n2t.net/addgene:157565 ; RRID:Addgene_157565)
