>Addgene plasmid #157565 | pD649-HAsp-MDGA2-COMP5AP-AviTag-9xHis | depositor partial sequence | sequence record 304240 | insert (extracellular domain)
ACAGTTAGAATCGTGCATTCTGGCCTGGCCTGCAACATCGAGGAAGAACGGTACAGCGAGAGAGTGTACA
CCATCAGAGAGGGCGAGACACTGGAACTGACCTGCCTGGTTACCGGCCATCCTCGGCCTCAGATCAGATG
GACAAAGACAGCCGGCAGCGCCAGCGACAGATTCCAGGATAGCAGCGTGTTCAACGAAACCCTGCGGATC
ACCAACATCCAGCGGCATCAAGGCGGACGGTACTACTGCAAGGCCGAGAATGGACTGGGCAGCCCTGCCA
TCAAGAGCATCAGAGTGGACGTGTACTACCTGGACGACCCCGTGGTTACAGTGCACCAGTCTATCGGCGA
GGCCAAAGAGCAGTTCTACTACGAGCGGACCGTGTTCCTGAGATGCGTGGCCAACAGCAATCCTCCTGTG
CGGTACTCTTGGCGGAGAGGCCAAGAAGTTCTGCTGCAGGGCTCTGACAAAGGCGTGGAAATCTACGAGC
CATTCTTCACCCAAGGCGAGACAAAGATCCTGAAGCTGAAGAACCTGCGGCCTCAGGACTACGCCAACTA
CTCCTGTATTGCCAGCGTGCGGAACGTGTGCAACATCCCCGATAAGATGGTGTCCTTCCGGCTGAGCAAC
AAGACCGCCTCTCCTAGCATCAAGCTGCTGGTGGACGATCCCATCGTGGTCAATCCTGGCGAGGCTATCA
CCCTCGTGTGTGTGACAACAGGCGGAGAGCCTGCTCCTAGCCTGACATGGGTCCGAAGCTTTGGCACCCT
GCCTGAGAAAACCGTGCTGAATGGCGGCACCCTGACAATCCCAGCCATCACCTCTGATGACGCCGGCACC
TACAGCTGCATTGCCAACAACAACGTGGGCAACCCCGCCAAGAAAAGCACCAATATCATCGTGCGGGCCC
TGAAGAAGGGCAGATTCTGGATCACCCCTGATCCTTACCACAAGGACGACAATATCCAGATCGGCCGGGA
AGTGAAGATCAGCTGCCAGGTGGAAGCCGTGCCTAGCGAGGAACTGACATTCAGCTGGTTCAAGAACGGC
AGACCCCTGAGAAGCAGCGAGCGGATGGTCATCACCCAGACCGATCCTGATGTGTCCCCTGGCACCACCA
ACCTGGACATCATCGACCTGAAGTTCACCGACTTCGGCACCTATACCTGTGTGGCCAGCCTGAAAGGCGG
CGGAATCAGCGACATCAGCATCGACGTGAACATCAGCAGCAGCACCGTGCCTCCAAACCTGACCGTGCCG
CAAGAGAAGTCTCCTCTGGTCACAAGAGAAGGCGACACCATCGAGCTGCAGTGTCAAGTGACCGGCAAGC
CCAAGCCTATCATCCTGTGGTCCAGAGCCGACAAAGAGGTGGCCATGCCAGATGGCAGCATGCAGATGGA
AAGCTACGACGGCACACTGCGGATCGTGAACGTGTCCAGAGAAATGAGCGGCATGTACCGGTGCCAGACC
AGCCAGTACAACGGCTTTAACGTGAAGCCCCGGGAAGCCCTGGTGCAGCTGATTGTGCAATATCCTCCTG
CCGTGGAACCCGCCTTCCTGGAAATCAGACAGGGCCAAGACCGCAGCGTGACCATGAGCTGTAGAGTGCT
GCGGGCCTATCCTATCCGGGTGCTGACATATGAGTGGCGCCTGGGCAACAAACTGCTGAGAACCGGCCAG
TTCGACTCTCAAGAGTACACCGAGTACGCCGTGAAGTCCCTGAGCAACGAGAACTACGGCGTGTACAACT
GCAGCATCATCAACGAGGCTGGCGCCGGAAGATGCAGCTTTCTGGTCACCGGAAAGGCCTACGCTCCCGA
GTTTTACTACGACACCTACAATCCCGTGTGGCAGAACCGGCACCGGGTGTACAGTTACAGCCTGCAGTGG
ACCCAGATGAACCCCGACGCCGTGGATAGGATCGTGGCCTATAGACTGGGCATTAGACAGGCCGGACAGC
AGCGTTGGTGGGAGCAAGAGATCAAGATCAACGGGAACATCCAGAAGGGCGAGCTGATCACCTACAACCT
GACAGAGCTGATTAAGCCCGAGGCCTACGAAGTGCGGCTGACCCCTCTGACCAAGTTTGGCGAGGGCGAC
AGCACCATTAGAGTGATCAAGTACAGCGCCCCTGTGAACCCTCACCTGAGAGAGTTCCACTGCGGCTTCG
AGGACGGCAACATCTGCCTGTTCACCCAGGACGACACCGACAACTTCGACTGGACCAAGCAGAGCACCGC
CACCAGAAACACCAAGTACACCCCTAACACAGGCCCCAACGCCGACAGAAGCGGCAGCAAAGAGGGCTTC
TACATGTACATCGAGACAAGCAGACCCCGGCTGGAAGGCGAGAAAGCCAGACTGCTGAGCCCCGTGTTTT
CTATCGCCCCTAAGAACCCTTACGGCCCCACCAATACCGCCTACTGCTTCTCCTTCTTCTACCATATGTA
CGGCCAGCACATCGGAGTGCTGAACGTGTACCTGAGACTGAAGGGCCAGACAACCATCGAGAACCCTCTG
TGGTCTAGCAGCGGCAACAAAGGCCAGAGATGGAACGAGGCCCATGTGAACATCTACCCCATCACCAGCT
TCCAGCTGATTTTCGAGGGCATCAGAGGCCCTGGCATCGAGGGCGATATTGCCATCGACGACGTGTCCAT
TGCCGAGGGCGAGTGTGCCAAACAGGATCTGGCCACCAAGAAT
